>Addgene plasmid #192904 | pPB-cT3G-cERP2-YBX1 | addgene full sequence | sequence record 377909 | Addgene NGS Result
TTTACTCCCTATCAGTGATAGAGAACGTATGAAGAGTTTACTCCCTATCAGTGATAGAGAACGTATGCAG
ACTTTACTCCCTATCAGTGATAGAGAACGTATAAGGAGTTTACTCCCTATCAGTGATAGAGAACGTATGA
CCAGTTTACTCCCTATCAGTGATAGAGAACGTATCTACAGTTTACTCCCTATCAGTGATAGAGAACGTAT
ATCCAGTTTACTCCCTATCAGTGATAGAGAACGTATAAGCTTGCCTATATAAGCAGAGCTCGTTTAGTGA
ACCGTCAGATCGCCTGGAGACGCCATCCACGCTGTTTTGACCTCCATAGAAGACACCGGGACCGATCCAG
CCTACCACAAGTTTGTACAAAAAAGCAGGCTCCACCATGAGCAGCGAGGCCGAGACCCAGCAGCCGCCCG
CCGCCCCCCCCGCCGCCCCCGCCCTCAGCGCCGCCGACACCAAGCCCGGCACTACGGGCAGCGGCGCAGG
GAGCGGTGGCCCGGGCGGCCTCACATCGGCGGCGCCTGCCGGCGGGGACAAGAAGGTCATCGCAACGAAG
GTTTTGGGAACAGTAAAATGGTTCAATGTAAGGAACGGATATGGTTTCATCAACAGGAATGACACCAAGG
AAGATGTATTTGTACACCAGACTGCCATAAAGAAGAATAACCCCAGGAAGTACCTTCGCAGTGTAGGAGA
TGGAGAGACTGTGGAGTTTGATGTTGTTGAAGGAGAAAAGGGTGCGGAGGCAGCAAATGTTACAGGTCCT
GGTGGTGTTCCAGTTCAAGGCAGTAAATATGCAGCAGACCGTAACCATTATAGACGCTATCCACGTCGTA
GGGGTCCTCCACGCAATTACCAGCAAAATTACCAGAATAGTGAGAGTGGGGAAAAGAACGAGGGATCGGA
GAGTGCTCCCGAAGGCCAGGCCCAACAACGCCGGCCCTACCGCAGGCGAAGGTTCCCACCTTACTACATG
CGGAGACCCTATGGGCGTCGACCACAGTATTCCAACCCTCCTGTGCAGGGAGAAGTGATGGAGGGTGCTG
ACAACCAGGGTGCAGGAGAACAAGGTAGACCAGTGAGGCAGAATATGTATCGGGGATATAGACCACGATT
CCGCAGGGGCCCTCCTCGCCAAAGACAGCCTAGAGAGGACGGCAATGAAGAAGATAAAGAAAATCAAGGA
GATGAGACCCAAGGTCAGCAGCCACCTCAACGTCGGTACCGCCGCAACTTCAATTACCGACGCAGACGCC
CAGAAAACCCTAAACCACAAGATGGCAAAGAGACAAAAGCAGCCGATCCACCAGCTGAGAATTCGTCCGC
TCCCGAGGCTGAGCAGGGCGGGGCTGAGTTGGACCCAGCTTTCTTGTACAAAGTGGTATACCCATACGAT
GTTCCAGATTACGCTTAGTAATGAGAAATACTCAGAAGATGTCACTCACCATAGTCCGCAGTGAAAGATA
AATGATCATCTTCATCTTCGTCTTCTAGTTTTAGAGCTAGAAATAGCAAGTAGGCCACTGAGCAAGAACT
ATGAATGAGATCTTTAGACATATTGCGGCCGCTTTCTCCGCGATCCAGACATGATAAGATACATTGATGA
GTTTGGACAAACCAAAACTAGAATGCAGTGAAAAAAATGCCTTATTTGTGAAATTTGTGATGCTATTGCC
TTATTTGTAACCATTATAAGCTGCAATAAACAAGTTATCTATAACAAGAAAATATATATATAATAAGTTA
TCACGTAAGTAGAACATGAAATAACAATATAATTATCGTATGAGTTAAATCTTAAAAGTCACGTAAAAGA
TAATCATGCGTCATTTTGACTCACGCGGTCGTTATAGTTCAAAATCAGTGACACTTACCGCATTGACAAG
CACGCCTCACGGGAGCTCCAAGCGGCGACTGAGATGTCCTAAATGCACAGCGACGGATTCGCGCTATTTA
GAAAGAGAGAGCAATATTTCAAGAATGCATGCGTCAATTTTACGCAGACTATCTTTCTAGGGTTAAGAAT
TCACTGGCCGTCGTTTTACAACGTCGTGACTGGGAAAACCCTGGCGTTACCCAACTTAATCGCCTTGCAG
CACATCCCCCTTTCGCCAGCTGGCGTAATAGCGAAGAGGCCCGCACCGATCGCCCTTCCCAACAGTTGCG
CAGCCTGAATGGCGAATGGCGCCTGATGCGGTATTTTCTCCTTACGCATCTGTGCGGTATTTCACACCGC
ATATGGTGCACTCTCAGTACAATCTGCTCTGATGCCGCATAGTTAAGCCAGCCCCGACACCCGCCAACAC
CCGCTGACGCGCCCTGACGGGCTTGTCTGCTCCCGGCATCCGCTTACAGACAAGCTGTGACCATGTCTCC
GGGAGCTGCATGTGTCAGAGGTTTTCACCGTCATCACCGAAACACGCGAGTTCGAAAGGGCCTCGTGATA
CGCCTATTTTTATAGGTTAATGTCATGATAATAATGGTTTCTTAGACGTCAGGTGGCACTTTTCGGGGAA
ATGTGCGCGGAACCCCTATTTGTTTATTTTTCTAAATACATTCAAATATGTATCCGCTCATGAGACAATA
ACCCTGATAAATGCTTCAATAATATTGAAAAAGGAAGAGTATGAGTATTCAACATTTCCGTGTCGCCCTT
ATTCCCTTTTTTGCGGCATTTTGCCTTCCTGTTTTTGCTCACCCAGAAACGCTGGTGAAAGTAAAAGATG
CTGAAGATCAGTTGGGTGCACGAGTGGGTTACATCGAACTGGATCTCAACAGCGGTAAGATCCTTGAGAG
TTTTCGCCCCGAAGAACGTTTTCCAATGATGAGCACTTTTAAAGTTCTGCTATGTGGCGCGGTATTATCC
CGTATTGACGCCGGGCAAGAGCAACTCGGTCGCCGCATACACTATTCTCAGAATGACTTGGTTGAGTACT
CACCAGTCACAGAAAAGCATCTTACGGATGGCATGACAGTAAGAGAATTATGCAGTGCTGCCATAACCAT
GAGTGATAACACTGCGGCCAACTTACTTCTGACAACGATCGGAGGACCGAAGGAGCTAACCGCTTTTTTG
CACAACATGGGGGATCATGTAACTCGCCTTGATCGTTGGGAACCGGAGCTGAATGAAGCCATACCAAACG
ACGAGCGTGACACCACGATGCCTGTAGCAATGGCAACAACGTTGCGCAAACTATTAACTGGCGAACTACT
TACTCTAGCTTCCCGGCAACAATTAATAGACTGGATGGAGGCGGATAAAGTTGCAGGACCACTTCTGCGC
TCGGCCCTTCCGGCTGGCTGGTTTATTGCTGATAAATCTGGAGCCGGTGAGCGTGGTTCACGCGGTATCA
TTGCAGCACTGGGGCCAGATGGTAAGCCCTCCCGTATCGTAGTTATCTACACGACGGGGAGTCAGGCAAC
TATGGATGAACGAAATAGACAGATCGCTGAGATAGGTGCCTCACTGATTAAGCATTGGTAACTGTCAGAC
CAAGTTTACTCATATATACTTTAGATTGATTTAAAACTTCATTTTTAATTTAAAAGGATCTAGGTGAAGA
TCCTTTTTGATAATCTCATGACCAAAATCCCTTAACGTGAGTTTTCGTTCCACTGAGCGTCAGACCCCGT
AGAAAAGATCAAAGGATCTTCTTGAGATCCTTTTTTTCTGCGCGTAATCTGCTGCTTGCAAACAAAAAAA
CCACCGCTACCAGCGGTGGTTTGTTTGCCGGATCAAGAGCTACCAACTCTTTTTCCGAAGGTAACTGGCT
TCAGCAGAGCGCAGATACCAAATACTGTTCTTCTAGTGTAGCCGTAGTTAGGCCACCACTTCAAGAACTC
TGTAGCACCGCCTACATACCTCGCTCTGCTAATCCTGTTACCAGTGGCTGCTGCCAGTGGCGATAAGTCG
TGTCTTACCGGGTTGGACTCAAGACGATAGTTACCGGATAAGGCGCAGCGGTCGGGCTGAACGGGGGGTT
CGTGCACACAGCCCAGCTTGGAGCGAACGACCTACACCGAACTGAGATACCTACAGCGTGAGCTATGAGA
AAGCGCCACGCTTCCCGAAGGGAGAAAGGCGGACAGGTATCCGGTAAGCGGCAGGGTCGGAACAGGAGAG
CGCACGAGGGAGCTTCCAGGGGGAAACGCCTGGTATCTTTATAGTCCTGTCGGGTTTCGCCACCTCTGAC
TTGAGCGTCGATTTTTGTGATGCTCGTCAGGGGGGCGGAGCCTATGGAAAAACGCCAGCAACGCGGCCTT
TTTACGGTTCCTGGCCTTTTGCTGGCCTTTTGCTCACATGTTCTTTCCTGCGTTATCCCCTGATTCTGTG
GATAACCGTATTACCGCCTTTGAGTGAGCTGATACCGCTCGCCGCAGCCGAACGACCGAGCGCAGCGAGT
CAGTGAGCGAGGAAGCGGATGAGCGCCCAATACGCAAACCGCCTCTCACCGCGCGTTGGCCGATTCATTA
ATGCAGCTGGCACGACAGGTTTCCCGACTGGAAAGCGGGCAGTGAGCGCAACGCAAACCGCCTCTCCCCG
CGCGTTGGCCGATTCATTAATGCAGCTGGCACGACAGGTTTCCCGACTGGAAAGCGGGCAGTGAGCGCAA
CGCAATTAATGTGAGTTAGCTCACTCATTAGGCACCCCAGGCTTTACACTTTATGCTTCCGGCTCGTATG
TTGTGTGGAATTGTGAGCGGATAACAATTTCACACAGGAAACAGCTATGACCATGATTACGCCAAGGTCG
ACTTAACCCTAGAAAGATAATCATATTGTGACGTACGTTAAAGATAATCATGCGTAAAATTGACGCATGT
GTTTTATCGGTCTGTATATCGAGGTTTATTTATTAATTTGAATAGATATTAAGTTTTATTATATTTACAC
TTACATACTAATAATAAATTCAACAAACAATTTATTTATGTTTATTTATTTATTAAAAAAAAACAAAAAC
TCAAAATTTCTTCTATAAAGTAACAAAACTTTTAGCAGTGAAAAAAATGCTTTATTTGTGAAATTTGTGA
TGCTATTGCTTTATTTGTAACCATTATAAGCTGCAATAAACAAGTTAACAACAACAATTGCATTCATTTT
ATGTTTCAGGTTCAGGGGGAGGTGTGGGAGGTTTTTTAAAGCAAGTAAAACCTCTACAAATGTGGTATGG
CTGATTATGATCCTCTGGAGATTCATGCGCCAGGTTTTCTGGTCATGCACCACGTTCGTGGGCCCTCAGG
AACCTCCACGTCAGCGGTAACTGTGAAGCCCAGTCGCTCGTAAAAAGGAAGATTCCGGGGAGCACTGGTT
TCGAGGAACGCCGGCACGCCAGCCCGTTCCGCGGCCTCAACACCAGGAAGAACGACAGCGCTTCCCAAAC
CTTTACCTTGGTGATCTGGGCTGACACCGACAGTGGCAAGAAACCACGCAGGCTCCTTTGGTCTATGAGG
AGCCAGCAAGCCCTCCATTTGCTGTTGTGCCGCCAACCTACTCCCTGACAGCTCGGCCATCCGCGGACCT
ATTTCCGCGAACACTGCGCCGGCTTCGACGCTTTCCGGAGTAGTCCAGACCGCAACTGCGGCACCATCGT
CCGCAACCCAAACTTTACCAATGTCCAGACCCACGCGCGTAAGAAACAGCTCTTGCAACTCAGTTACCCT
CTCTATGTGTCTGTCCGGATCTACGGTATGGCGGGTCGCTGGATAATCTGCAAATGCTGCGGCAAGTGTT
CGGACAGCCCGTGGTACATCGTCACGGGTAGCGAGCCTAACAGTGGGCTTATATTCCGTCATGGGGCCGG
GGTTCTCCTCCACGTCGCCGGCCTGCTTCAGCAGGCTGAAGTTGGTGGCGCCGCTGCCCCCGGGGAGCAT
GTCAAGGTCAAAATCGTCAAGAGCGTCAGCAGGCAGCATATCAAGGTCAAAGTCGTCAAGGGCATCGGCT
GGGAGCATGTCTAAGTCAAAATCGTCAAGGGCGTCGGTCGGCCCGCCGCTTTCGCACTTTAGCTGTTTCT
CCAGGCCACATATGATTAGTTCCAGGCCGAAAAGGAAGGCAGGTTCGGCTCCCTGCCGGTCGAACAGCTC
AATTGCTTGTTTCAGAAGTGGGGGCATAGAATCGGTGGTAGGTGTCTCTCTTTCCTCTTTTGCTACTTGA
TGCTCCTGTTCCTCCAATACGCAGCCCAGTGTAAAGTGGCCCACGGCGGACAGAGCGTACAGTGCGTTCT
CCAGGGAGAAGCCTTGCTGACACAGGAACGCGAGCTGATTTTCCAGGGTTTCGTACTGTTTCTCTGTTGG
GCGGGTGCCGAGATGCACTTTAGCCCCGTCACGATGTGAGAGGAGAGCACAGCGGTATGACTTGGCGTTG
TTCCGCAGAAAGTCTTGCCATGACTCGCCTTCCAGGGGGCAGGAGTGGGTATGATGCCTGTCCAGCATCT
CGATTGGCAGGGCATCGAGCAGGGCCCGCTTGTTCTTCACGTGCCAGTACAGGGTAGGCTGCTCAACTCC
CAGCTTTTGAGCGAGTTTCCTTGTCGTCAGGCCTTCGATACCGACTCCATTGAGTAATTCCAGAGCAGAG
TTTATGACTTTGCTCTTGTCCAGTCTAGACATCTTATCGTCATCGTCTTTGTAATCCATGGTGGCGGATC
CCGCGTCACGACACCTGTGTTCTGGCGGCAAACCCGTTGCGAAAAAGAACGTTCACGGCGACTACTGCAC
TTATATACGGTTCTCCCCCACCCTCGGGAAAAAGGCGGAGCCAGTACACGACATCACTTTCCCAGTTTAC
CCCGCGCCACCTTCTCTAGGCACCGGTTCAATTGCCGACCCCTCCCCCCAACTTCTCGGGCACTGTGGGC
CATGTGCGCTCTGCCCCATGGTAATAGCCATGACTAATACGTAGATGTACTGCCAAGTAGGAAAGTGCCA
TAAGGTCATGTACTGGGCATAATGCCAGGCGGGCCATTTACCGTCATTGACGTCAATAGGGGGCGTACTT
GGCATATGATACACTTGATGTACTGCCAAGTGGGCAGTTTACCGTAAATACTCCACCCATTGACGTCAAT
GGAAAGTGCCTATTGGCGTTACTATGGGAACATACGTCATTATTGACGTCAATGGGCGGGGGTCGTTGGG
CGGTCAGCCAGGCGGGCCATTTACCGTAAGTTATGTAACGCGGAACTCCATATATGGGCTATGAACTAAT
GACCCCGTAATTGATTACTATTAATAACTAGTCAATAATCAATGTCATAAGCTCTAATCGCATAATCGAG
CTAAGAGCGATTAATATGCTTAGCTAGCTTAGCTAAGCTAGATTTCTCTATTCTCCCACAATATATAGCA
GCTATTAGCTTAGCAGTCCGAATACGATCGTCCACGATCCATAAGCGTAACACATTTGAGTAGCGACTGA
CGGGCACCGGAGCCACTCGAGTGGAATTATCACCTCGAG
Features (pLannotate 1.2.2; 28 found; start..end, strand, type, name):
      6..24      +  protein_bind   tet operator: tetO; bacterial operator O2 for the tetR and tetA genes tetracycline repressor TetR
    253..294     +  promoter       tight TRE promoter (fragment): Tet-responsive promoter PTight, consisting of seven tet operator sequences followed by the minimal CMV promoter
    357..381     +  protein_bind   attB1: mutant version of attB; recombination site for the Gateway® BP reaction BP Clonase™
    387..1358    +  CDS            YBX1: YBOX1_BOVIN - Also known as YB1 From Bos taurus (Bovine).
   1363..1387    -  protein_bind   attB2: mutant version of attB; recombination site for the Gateway® BP reaction BP Clonase™
   1389..1417    +  CDS            3xHA (fragment): three tandem HA epitope tags
   1455..1477    +  promoter       SNR52 promoter (fragment): promoter for the S. cerevisiae small nucleolar RNA gene SNR52
   1498..1521    +  misc_RNA       gRNA scaffold (fragment): guide RNA scaffold for the Streptococcus pyogenes CRISPR/Cas9 system
   1582..1716    -  polyA_signal   SV40 poly(A) signal: SV40 polyadenylation signal
   2029..2186    +  CDS            lacZα (fragment): LacZα fragment of β-galactosidase; lacZ fragment
   2192..2291    -  misc_feature   bom (fragment): basis of mobility region from pBR322
   2395..2430    -  CDS            rop (fragment): Rop protein, which maintains plasmids at low copy number; rop
   2526..2630    +  promoter       AmpR promoter: bla
   2631..3491    +  CDS            AmpR: β-lactamase; bla; confers resistance to ampicillin, carbenicillin, and related antibiotics
   3662..4250    +  rep_origin     ori: high-copy-number ColE1/pMB1/pBR322/pUC origin of replication
   4433..4525    +  CDS            lacI (fragment): lac repressor; lacI; The lac repressor binds to the lac operator to inhibit transcription in E. coli. This inhibition can be relieved by adding lactose or isopropyl-β-D-thiogalactopyranoside (IPTG).
   4531..4614    +  CDS            lacI (fragment): lac repressor; lacI; The lac repressor binds to the lac operator to inhibit transcription in E. coli. This inhibition can be relieved by adding lactose or isopropyl-β-D-thiogalactopyranoside (IPTG).
   4627..4648    +  protein_bind   CAP binding site: CAP binding activates transcription in the presence of cAMP. E. coli catabolite activator protein
   4663..4693    +  promoter       lac promoter: promoter for the E. coli lac operon
   4701..4717    +  protein_bind   lac operator: The lac repressor binds to the lac operator to inhibit transcription in E. coli. This inhibition can be relieved by adding lactose or isopropyl-β-D-thiogalactopyranoside (IPTG). lac repressor encoded by lacI
   5005..5086    -  polyA_signal   SV40 poly(A) signal: SV40 polyadenylation signal
   5109..5192    -  CDS            large T antigen (fragment): large T antigen from SV40 (simian virus 40)
   5206..5802    -  CDS            pac: PUAC_STRAD - Protein predicted: Swiss-Prot protein existence level 4. Detoxification of puromycin. From Streptomyces alboniger.
   5875..5985    -  CDS            VP48: 3 tandem repeats of the minimal activation domain of herpes simplex virus VP16 (Cheng et al., 2013)
   5915..6612    -  CDS            rtTA3 (fragment): reverse tetracycline transactivator 3 activates expression from Tet-responsive promoters in the presence of doxycycline
   6665..6876    -  promoter       EF-1α core promoter: core promoter for human elongation factor EF-1α
   6877..7256    -  enhancer       CMV enhancer: human cytomegalovirus immediate early enhancer
   7457..246     +  promoter       TRE3GV promoter (fragment) (across the origin): 3rd-generation Tet-responsive promoter that can be activated by binding of Tet-On® 3G, optimized for retroviral and lentiviral vectors
