[The description below was written by a language model from this plasmid's Addgene catalogue record and pLannotate feature annotations shown in this document.]
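Description:
pPB-cT3G-cERP2-YBX1 is a mammalian expression plasmid built on the PB-cT3G-cERP2 piggyBac transposon backbone, designed for stable genomic integration and doxycycline-inducible expression of human YBX1 (Y-box binding protein 1). It is propagated in E. coli as a high-copy plasmid through a ColE1/pUC-type origin with ampicillin resistance (AmpR). The automated annotation does not call the piggyBac terminal repeats or the barcode mentioned in the catalogue entry, so their positions cannot be read from the feature table. Several short hits (SNR52 promoter, gRNA scaffold, lacZα, lacI, rop and bom fragments) are probably backbone remnants or chance matches rather than functional parts.

The payload consists of two expression units. In the first, a third-generation Tet-responsive promoter (tet operator repeats upstream of a minimal CMV promoter) drives the YBX1 open reading frame. The ORF was introduced by Gateway cloning and is therefore flanked by attB1 and attB2 sites. It is followed by a C-terminal HA epitope tag and an SV40 polyadenylation signal. The annotation software matched the coding sequence to the bovine orthologue, but the record lists the insert as human. The second unit lies in the opposite orientation: a CMV enhancer fused to the EF-1α core promoter drives a reverse tetracycline transactivator (rtTA), followed by the puromycin N-acetyltransferase gene (pac) and another SV40 poly(A) signal. How the rtTA and pac coding regions are linked is not annotated.

Because the rtTA and the puromycin marker sit on the same plasmid as the inducible gene, a single transposition event mediated by a separately supplied piggyBac transposase should give puromycin-selectable cells in which doxycycline switches on YBX1-HA. The associated study used transcription factor overexpression to direct the differentiation of human iPSCs into ovarian granulosa-like cells.
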