Addgene plasmid #192904: pPB-cT3G-cERP2-YBX1
Purpose: Barcoded piggybac transposon vector with Dox-inducible expression of YBX1
Depositing lab: George Church. Depositing organization: Harvard Medical School. Publication: Directed differentiation of human iPSCs to functional ovarian granulosa-like cells via transcription factor overexpression. Pierson Smela MD, Kramme CC, Fortuna PRJ, Adams JL, Su R, Dong E, Kobayashi M, Brixi G, Kavirayuni VS, Tysinger E, Kohman RE, Shioda T, Chatterjee P, Church GM. Elife. 2023 Feb 21;12:e83291. doi: 10.7554/eLife.83291. PubMed 36803359.
Backbone
  Vector backbone: PB-CT3G-CERP2-MG
  Backbone manufacturer: George Church (Addgene plasmid # 175503)
  Backbone size w/o insert (bp): 6509
  Vector type: Mammalian Expression
  Selectable markers: Puromycin
Growth in bacteria
  Bacterial resistance: Ampicillin, 100 μg/mL
  Growth temperature: 37°C
  Growth strain: DH5alpha
  Copy number: High Copy
Gene/Insert
  Gene/Insert name: YBX1
  Species: H. sapiens (human)
  Insert size (bp): 983
  Entrez Gene: YBX1 (a.k.a. BP-8, CBF-A, CSDA2, CSDB, DBPB, EFI-A, MDR-NF1, NSEP-1, NSEP1, YB-1, YB1)
  Promoter: TET3G-miniCMV
  Tag / fusion protein: HA (C terminal on insert)
  Cloning method: Gateway Cloning
Terms and licenses: Academic/Nonprofit Terms; Industry Terms: Not Available to Industry
Depositor comments: Also expresses rTTA and puromycin acetyltransferase
How to cite: pPB-cT3G-cERP2-YBX1 was a gift from George Church (Addgene plasmid # 192904 ; http://n2t.net/addgene:192904 ; RRID:Addgene_192904)
